>Addgene plasmid #13588 | integrin alpha9 / alpha5 pcDNA1 neo | depositor full sequence | sequence record 7707 | Author sequence
GGCGTAATCTGCTGCTTGCAAACAAAAAAACCACCGCTACCAGCGGTGGTTTGTTTGCCGGATCAAGAGC
TACCAACTCTTTTTCCGAAGGTAACTGGCTTCAGCAGAGCGCAGATACCAAATACTGTCCTTCTAGTGTA
GCCGTAGTTAGGCCACCACTTCAAGAACTCTGTAGCACCGCCTACATACCTCGCTCTGCTAATCCTGTTA
CCAGTGGCTGCTGCCAGTGGCGATAAGTCGTGTCTTACCGGGTTGGACTCAAGACGATAGTTACCGGATA
AGGCGCAGCGGTCGGGCTGAACGGGGGGTTCGTGCACACAGCCCAGCTTGGAGCGAACGACCTACACCGA
ACTGAGATACCTACAGCGTGAGCATTGAGAAAGCGCCACGCTTCCCGAAGGGAGAAAGGCGGACAGGTAT
CCGGTAAGCGGCAGGGTCGGAACAGGAGAGCGCACGAGGGAGCTTCCAGGGGGAAACGCCTGGTATCTTT
ATAGTCCTGTCGGGTTTCGCCACCTCTGACTTGAGCGTCGATTTTTGTGATGCTCGTCAGGGGGGCGGAG
CCTATGGAAAAACGCCAGCAACGCAAGCTAGCTTCTAGCTAGAAATTGTAAACGTTAATATTTTGTTAAA
ATTCGCGTTAAATTTTTGTTAAATCAGCTCATTTTTTAACCAATAGGCCGAAATCGGCAAAATCCCTTAT
AAATCAAAAGAATAGCCCGAGATAGGGT
[37 nt withheld, positions 729-765]
AAAGAACGTGGACTCCAACGTCAAAGGGCGAAAAACCGTCTATCAGGGCGATGGCC
[115 nt withheld, positions 822-936]
G
[144 nt withheld, positions 938-1081]
ACCGTATAACGTGCTTTCCTCGTTG
[64 nt withheld, positions 1107-1170]
CTGGATTACCGCGGTCTTTCTCAACGTAACACTTTACAGCGGCGCGTCATTTGATATGATGCGCCCCGCT
TCCCGATAAGGGAGCAGGCCAGTAAAAGCATTACCCGTGGTGGGGTTCCCGAGCGGCCAAAGGGAGCAGA
CTCTAAATCTGCCGTCATCGACTTCGAAGGTTCGAATCCTTCCCCCACCACCATCACTTTCAAAAGTCCG
AAAGAATCTGCTCCCTGCTTGTGTGTTGGAGGTCGCTGAGTAGTGCGCGAGTAAAATTTAAGCTACAACA
AGGCAAGGCTTGACCGACAATTGCATGAAGAATCTGCTTAGGGTTAGGCGTTTTGCGCTGCTTCGCGATG
TACGGGCCAGATATACGCGTTGACATTGATTATTGACTAGTTATTAATAGTAATCAATTACGGGGTCATT
AGTTCATAGCCCATATATGGAGTTCCGCGTTACATAACTTACGGTAAATGGCCCGCCTGGCTGACCGCCC
AACGACCCCCGCCCATTGACGTCAATAATGACGTATGTTCCCATAGTAACGCCAATAGGGACTTTCCATT
GACGTCAATGGGTGGACTATTTACGGTAAACTGCCCACTTGGCAGTACATCAAGTGTATCATATGCCAAG
TACGCCCCCTATTGACGTCAATGACGGTAAATGGCCCGCCTGGCATTATGCCCAGTACATGACCTTATGG
GACTTTCCTACTTGGCAGTACATCTACGTATTAGTCATCGCTATTACCATGGTGATGCGGTTTTGGCAGT
ACATCAATGGGCGTGGATAGCGGTTTGACTCACGGGGATTTCCAAGTCTCCACCCCATTGACGTCAATGG
GAGTTTGTTTTGGCACCAAAATCAACGGGACTTTCCAAAATGTCGTAACAACTCCGCCCCATTGACGCAA
ATGGGCGGTAGGCGTGTACGGTGGGAGGTCTATATAAGCAGAGCTCTCTGGCTAACTAGAGAACCCACTG
CTTACTGGCTTATCGAAATTAATACGACTCACTATAGGGAGACCCAAGCTTAGAGCGGGCGCTATGGGGA
GCCGGACGCCAGAGTCCCCTCTCCATGCCGTGCAGCTGCGCTGGGGCCCCCGGCGCCGACCCCCGCTACT
GCCGCTGCTATTGCTGCTCGTGCCGCCGCCACCGCGGGTCGGGGGCTACAACCTGGATCCGCAGCGCCCC
GTGCACTTCCAGGGCCCCGCTGACTCGTTCTTCGGCTACGCAGTTCTGGAGCATTTCCACGACAACACGC
GCTGGGTCCTTGTGGGCGCACCAAAGGCAGATTCCAAATACAGCCCTTCAGTGAAGTCTCCTGGGGCTGT
GTTTAAGTGCCGTGTTCACACCAACCCTGACCGGAGATGCACCGAACTGGACATGGCTCGAGGGAAGAAT
CGGGGCACGTCCTGCGGAAAGACCTGCCGGGAAGACCGCGATGATGAGTGGATGGGGGTGAGCCTGGCCC
GACAGCCCAAGGCTGATGGCCGTGTGTTGGCCTGTGCTCATCGCTGGAAGAACATCTACTATGAAGCCGA
CCACATCCTACCCCATGGCTTCTGCTACATCATCCCCTCCAACCTCCAGGCCAAAGGCAGGACGCTGATC
CCTTGCTATGAAGAGTATAAGAAGAAGTACGGAGAGGAACACGGCTCCTGCCAGGCTGGGATAGCGGGCT
TCTTCACCGAGGAGCTGGTGGTGATGGGTGCTCCAGGGTCATTTTATTGGGCTGGAACCATCAAAGTGCT
GAACCTTACGGACAACACCTATTTAAAACTGAACGACGAAGTGATCATGAACAGGCGGTACACCTACCTG
GGCTACGCAGTGACCGCTGGCCACTTCTCTCACCCGTCCACCATTGATGTGGTAGGAGGTGCCCCACAGG
ACAAAGGCATCGGCAAGGTTTATATTTTCAGAGCTGACCGAAGATCAGGCACCTTAATTAAGATCTTTCA
AGCATCAGGTAAAAAGATGGGCTCTTACTTCGGCTCCTCCTTGTGCGCAGTTGACCTGAATGGGGACGGC
CTCTCTGACCTGCTGGTGGGGGCCCCCATGTTTTCTGAGATCAGGGATGAGGGACAGGTCACTGTCTACA
TCAACAGAGGAAATGGAGCCCTCGAGGAGCAGCTGGCTCTGACTGGGGATGGTGCCTACAATGCCCACTT
TGGAGAGAGCATTGCCAGCCTGGACGATCTGGACAATGATGGGTTCCCAGATGTGGCCATTGGTGCACCC
AAGGAGGATGACTTCGCAGGGGCGGTCTATATCTATCATGGTGATGCCGGTGGGATAGTCCCTCAGTACT
CAATGAAACTGTCTGGGCAGAAGATAAATCCAGTGCTCCGGATGTTTGGTCAGTCCATATCGGGAGGCAT
TGATATGGATGGAAATGGCTATCCTGATGTCACTGTTGGAGCCTTCATGTCCGACAGCGTGGTTCTTCTC
AGAGCAAGGCCTGTCATTACGGTGGATGTCTCCATCTTCCTCCCGGGCTCCATCAACATCACAGCGCCTC
AGTGTCACGACGGACAGCAGCCTGTGAACTGCCTGAACGTCACCACCTGCTTCAGCTTCCATGGCAAACA
CGTTCCAGAAGAGATTGGCCTGAATTATGTTCTGATGGCTGACGTGGCCAAAAAGGAGAAGGGCCAGATG
CCCAGGGTCTACTTTGTGCTGCTGGGAGAGACCATGGGTCAGGTCACAGAGAAGCTGCAGCTGACTTACA
TGGAGGAGACGTGTCGTCACTATGTGGCCCATGTGAAGCGGAGGGTGCAGGACGTCATCAGCCCGATCGT
GTTTGAAGCAGCCTACAGCCTCAGTGAGCATGTGACTGGAGAGGAGGAGAGGGAACTGCCGCCTCTGACA
CCAGTTCTCCGCTGGAAAAAGGGACAAAAGATTGCCCAAAAGAATCAGACTGTTTTTGAAAGGAATTGCC
GTTCAGAGGACTGTGCCGCAGACCTGCAGCTTCAGGGTAAACTGCTGCTCTCCAGTATGGATGAGAAAAC
CCTGTATCTAGCTTTGGGGGCTGTGAAGAACATCTCCCTAAACATCTCTATCTCCAACCTCGGAGATGAT
GCCTATGATGCCAACGTGTCCTTCAATGTTTCCCGGGAGCTCTTCTTCATCAACATGTGGCAGAAGGAGG
AGATGGGCATCTCCTGTGAGCTGCTGGAATCGGACTTCCTCAAATGCAGCGTGGGATTTCCTTTCATGAG
GTCAAAGTCAAAGTATGAATTCAGCGTGATCTTTGATACAAGCCACCTGTCTGGGGAAGAGGAAGTTCTC
AGCTTCATTGTTACTGCTCAGAGTGGCAACACGGAGCGCTCTGAATCCCTGCATGACAACACCCTCGTGC
TGATGGTGCCACTGATGCACGAGGTGGACACGTCCATCACCGGAATCATGTCTCCAACCTCCTTTGTATA
TGGCGAGTCCGTGGACGCAGCCAACTTCATTCAGCTGGATGACCTGGAGTGTCACTTTCAGCCCATCAAT
ATCACCCTTCAGGTCTACAACACTGGCCCAAGCACCCTTCCAGGGTCATCTGTCAGCATCTCTTTCCCTA
ATCGACTCTCATCTGGTGGTGCAGAGATGTTTCATGTCCAGGAAATGGTGGTGGGCCAAGAGAAGGGAAA
CTGCTCTTTCCAGAAAAACCCAACTCCCTGCATCATCCCTCAAGAACAAGAAAATATCTTCCACACAATA
TTTGCTTTTTTCACAAAGTCTGGAAGAAAAGTCTTGGACTGTGAAAAACCAGGAATTTCTTGCCTAACAG
CACACTGTAACTTTAGTGCTCTTGCTAAAGAAGAAAGTCGTACTATAGACATTTACATGCTGCTGAACAC
AGAAATACTGAAAAAGGACAGTTCGTCTGTCATCCAGTTCATGTCCCGCGCCAAGGTGAAGGTGGATCCT
GCCCTAAGGGTGGTGGAAATAGCTCATGGGAACCCAGAAGAGGTGACGGTGGTCTTCGAGGCCCTGCACA
ATCTGGAGCCCCGTGGCTACGTCGTGGGGTGGATCATCGCCATCAGTTTGTTGGTGGGAATCCTCATCTT
CCTGCTGCTGGCCGTACTAGTCTGGAAACTTGGATTCTTCAAACGCTCCCTCCCATATGGCACCGCCATG
GAAAAAGCTCAGCTCAAGCCTCCAGCCACCTCTGATGCCTGAGTCCTCCCAATTTCAGACTCCCATTCCT
GAAGAACCAGTCCCCCCACTCTAGAGCGGCCGCTCGAGCATGCATCTAGAGGGCCCTATTCTATAGTGTC
ACCTAAATGCTAGAGGATCTTTGTGAAGGAACCTTACTTCTGTGGTGTGACATAATTGGACAAACTACCT
ACAGAGATTTAAAGCTCTAAGGTAAATATAAAATTTTTAAGTGTATAATGTGTTAAACTACTGATTCTAA
TTGTTTGTGTATTTTAGATTCCAACCTATGGAACTGATGAATGGGAGCAGTGGTGGAATGCCTTTAATGA
GGAAAACCTGTTTTGCTCAGAAGAAATGCCATCTAGTGATGATGAGGCTACTGCTGACTCTCAACATTCT
ACTCCTCCAAAAAAGAAGAGAAAGGTAGAAGACCCCAAGGACTTTCCTTCAGAATTGCTAAGTTTTTTGA
GTCATGCTGTGTTTAGTAATAGAACTCTTGCTTGCTTTGCTATTTACACCACAAAGGAAAAAGCTGCACT
GCTATACAAGAAAATTATGGAAAAATATTTGATGTATAGTGCCTTGACTAGAGATCATAATCAGCCATAC
CACATTTGTAGAGGTTTTACTTGCTTTAAAAAACCTCCCACACCTCCCCCTGAACCTGAAACATAAAATG
AATGCAATTGTTGTTGTTAACTTGTTTATTGCAGCTTATAATGGTTACAAATAAAGCAATAGCATCACAA
ATTTCACAAATAAAGCATTTTTTTCACTGCATTCTAGTTGTGGTTTGTCCAAACTCATCAATGTATCTTA
TCATGTCTGGATCTCCCGATCCCCTATGGTGCACTCTCAGTACAATCTGCTCTGATGCCGCATAGTTAAG
CCAGTATCTGCTCCCTGCTTGTGTGTTGGAGGTCGCTGAGTAGTGCGCGAGCAAAATTTAAGCTACAACA
AGGCAAGGCTTGACCGACAATTGCATGAAGAATCTGCTTAGGGTTAGGCGTTTTGCGCTGCTTCGCGATG
TACGGGCCAGATATACGCGTATCTGAGGGGACTAGGGTGTGTTTAGGCGAAAAGCGGGGCTTCGGTTGTA
CGCGGTTAGGAGTCCCCTCAGGATATAGTAGTTTCGCTTTTGCATAGGGAGGGGGAAATGTAGTCTTATG
CAATACACTTGTAGTCTTGCAACATGGTAACGATGAGTTAGCAACATGCCTTACAAGGAGAGAAAAAGCA
CCGTGCATGCCGATTGGTGGAAGTAAGGTGGTACGATCGTGCCTTATTAGGAAGGCAACAGACAGGTCTG
ACATGGATTGGACGAACCACTGAATTCCGCATTGCAGAGATAATTGTATTTAAGTGCCTAGCTCGATACA
ATAAACGCCATTTGACCATTCACCACATTGGTGTGCACCTCCTAAGCTAGCTTTGCCGCAAGCACTCAGG
GCGCAAGGGCTGCTAAAGGAAGCGGAACACGTAGAAAGCCAGTCCGCAGAAACGGTGCTGACCCCGGATG
AATGTCAGCTACTGGGCTATCTGGACAAGGGAAAACGCAAGCGCAAAGAGAAAGCAGGTAGCTTGCAGTG
GGCTTACATGGCGATAGCTAGACTGGGCGGTTTTATGGACAGCAAGCGAACCGGAATTGCCAGCTGGGGC
GCCCTCTGGTAAGGTTGGGAAGCCCTGCAAAGTAAACTGGATGGCTTTCTTGCCGCCAAGGATCTGATGG
CGCAGGGGATCAAGATCTGATCAAGAGACAGGATGAGGATCGTTTCGCATGATTGAACAAGATGGATTGC
ACGCAGGTTCTCCGGCCGCTTGGGTGGAGAGGCTATTCGGCTATGACTGGGCACAACAGACAATCGGCTG
CTCTGATGCCGCCGTGTTCCGGCTGTCAGCGCAGGGGCGCCCGGTTCTTTTTGTCAAGACCGACCTGTCC
GGTGCCCTGAATGAACTGCAGGACGAGGCAGCGCGGCTATCGTGGCTGGCCACGACGGGCGTTCCTTGCG
CAGCTGTGCTCGACGTTGTCACTGAAGCGGGAAGGGACTGGCTGCTATTGGGCGAAGTGCCGGGGCAGGA
TCTCCTGTCATCTCACCTTGCTCCTGCCGAGAAAGTATCCATCATGGCTGATGCAATGCGGCGGCTGCAT
ACGCTTGATCCGGCTACCTGCCCATTCGACCACCAAGCGAAACATCGCATCGAGCGAGCACGTACTCGGA
TGGAAGCCGGTCTTGTCGATCAGGATGATCTGGACGAAGAGCATCAGGGGCTCGCGCCAGCCGAACTGTT
CGCCAGGCTCAAGGCGCGCATGCCCGACGGCGAGGATCTCGTCGTGACCCATGGCGATGCCTGCTTGCCG
AATATCATGGTGGAAAATGGCCGCTTTTCTGGATTCATCGACTGTGGCCGGCTGGGTGTGGCGGACCGCT
ATCAGGACATAGCGTTGGCTACCCGTGATATTGCTGAAGAGCTTGGCGGCGAATGGGCTGACCGCTTCCT
CGTGCTTTACGGTATCGCCGCTCCCGATTCGCAGCGCATCGCCTTCTATCGCCTTCTTGACGAGTTCTTC
TGAGCGGGACTCTGGGGTTCGAAATGACCGACCAAGCGACGCCCAACCTGCCATCACGAGATTTCGATTC
CACCGCCGCCTTCTATGAAAGGTTGGGCTTCGGAATCGTTTTCCGGGACGCCGGCTGGATGATCCTCCAG
CGCGGGGATCTCATGCTGGAGTTCTTCGCCCACCCCGGGCTCGATCCCCTCGCGAGTTGGTTCAGCTGCT
GCCTGAGGCTGGACGACCTCGCGGAGTTCTACCGGCAGTGCAAATCCGTCGGCATCCAGGAAACCAGCAG
CGGCTATCCGCGCATCCATGCCCCCGAACTGCAGGAGTGGGGAGGCACGATGGCCGCTTTGGTCCCGGAT
CTTTGTGAAGGAACCTTACTTCTGTGGTGTGACATAATTGGACAAACTACCTACAGAGATTTAAAGCTCT
AAGGTAAATATAAAATTTTTAAGTGTATAATGTGTTAAACTACTGATTCTAATTGTTTGTGTATTTTAGA
TTCCAACCTATGGAACTGATGAATGGGAGCAGTGGTGGAATGCCTTTAATGAGGAAAACCTGTTTTGCTC
AGAAGAAATGCCATCTAGTGATGATGAGGCTACTGCTGACTCTCAACATTCTACTCCTCCAAAAAAGAAG
AGAAAGGTAGAAGACCCCAAGGACTTTCCTTCAGAATTGCTAAGTTTTTTGAGTCATGCTGTGTTTAGTA
ATAGAACTCTTGCTTGCTTTGCTATTTACACCACAAAGGAAAAAGCTGCACTGCTATACAAGAAAATTAT
GGAAAAATATTCTGTAACCTTTATAAGTAGGCATAACAGTTATAATCATAACATACTGTTTTTTCTTACT
CCACACAGGCATAGAGTGTCTGCTATTAATAACTATGCTCAAAAATTGTGTACCTTTAGCTTTTTAATTT
GTAAAGGGGTTAATAAGGAATATTTGATGTATAGTGCCTTGACTAGAGATCATAATCAGCCATACCACAT
TTGTAGAGGTTTTACTTGCTTTAAAAAACCTCCCACACCTCCCCCTGAACCTGAAACATAAAATGAATGC
AATTGTTGTTGTTAACTTGTTTATTGCAGCTTATAATGGTTACAAATAAAGCAATAGCATCACAAATTTC
ACAAATAAAGCATTTTTTTCACTGCATTCTAGTTGTGGTTTGTCCAAACTCATCAATGTATCTTATCATG
TCTGGATCGATCCCGCCATGGTATCAACGCCATATTTCTATTTACAGTAGGGACCTCTTCGTTGTGTAGG
TACCGCTGTATTCCTAGGGAAATAGTAGAGGCACCTTGAACTGTCTGCATCAGCCATATAGCCCCCGCTG
TTCGACTTACAAACACAGGCACAGTACTGACAAACCCATACACCTCCTCTGAAATACCCATAGTTGCTAG
GGCTGTCTCCGAACTCATTACACCCTCCAAAGTCAGAGCTGTAATTTCGCCATCAAGGGCAGCGAGGGCT
TCTCCAGATAAAATAGCTTCTGCCGAGAGTCCCGTAAGGGTAGACACTTCAGCTAATCCCTCGATGAGGT
CTACTAGAATAGTCAGTGCGGCTCCCATTTTGAAAATTCACTTACTTGATCAGCTTCAGAAGATGGCGGA
GGGCCTCCAACACAGTAATTTTCCTCCCGACTCTTAAAATAGAAAATGTCAAGTCAGTTAAGCAGGAAGT
GGACTAACTGACGCAGCTGGCCGTGCGACATCCTCTTTTAATTAGTTGCTAGGCAACGCCCTCCAGAGGG
CGTGTGGTTTTGCAAGAGGAAGCAAAAGCCTCTCCACCCAGGCCTAGAATGTTTCCACCCAATCATTACT
ATGACAACAGCTGTTTTTTTTAGTATTAAGCAGAGGCCGGGGACCCCTGGGCCCGCTTACTCTGGAGAAA
AAGAAGAGAGGCATTGTAGAGGCTTCCAGAGGCAACTTGTCAAAACAGGACTGCTTCTATTTCTGTCACA
CTGTCTGGCCCTGTCACAAGGTCCAGCACCTCCATACCCCCTTTAATAAGCAGTTTGGGAACGGGTGCGG
GTCTTACTCCGCCCATCCCGCCCCTAACTCCGCCCAGTTCCGCCCATTCTCCGCCCCATGGCTGACTAAT
TTTTTTTATTTATGCAGAGGCCGAGGCCGCCTCGGCCTCTGAGCTATTCCAGAAGTAGTGAGGAGGCTTT
TTTGGAGGCCTAGGCTTTTGCAAAAAGCTAATTC
Features (pLannotate 1.2.2; 29 found; start..end, strand, type, name):
      2..570     +  rep_origin     ori: high-copy-number ColE1/pMB1/pBR322/pUC origin of replication
    603..1061    -  rep_origin     f1 ori (sequence partly withheld): f1 bacteriophage origin of replication; arrow indicates direction of (+) strand synthesis
   1049..1170    -  CDS            M13 gene IV (fragment) (sequence partly withheld): pIV; IV; phage assembly
   1204..1383    +  tRNA           supF: E. coli amber-suppressor tyrosine tRNA
   1542..1921    +  enhancer       CMV enhancer: human cytomegalovirus immediate early enhancer
   1922..2125    +  promoter       CMV promoter: human cytomegalovirus (CMV) immediate early promoter
   2121..2154    +  LTR            5' LTR (truncated) (fragment): truncated 5' long terminal repeat (LTR) from HIV-1
   2170..2188    +  promoter       T7 promoter: promoter for bacteriophage T7 RNA polymerase
   2331..5276    +  CDS            ITGA9 (fragment): ITA9_HUMAN - Experimental evidence at protein level: Swiss-Prot protein existence level 1. Integrin alpha-9/beta-1 (ITGA9:ITGB1) is a receptor for VCAM1, cytotactin and osteopontin. It recognizes the sequence A-E-I-D- G-I-E-L in cytotactin. From Homo sapiens (Human).
   5430..5448    -  promoter       SP6 promoter: promoter for bacteriophage SP6 RNA polymerase
   5456..5530    +  CDS            small t antigen (fragment): SV40 (simian virus 40) small t antigen
   5532..5597    +  intron         small t intron: SV40 (simian virus 40) small t antigen intron
   5727..5747    +  CDS            SV40 NLS: nuclear localization signal of SV40 (simian virus 40) large T antigen
   5754..5888    +  CDS            LT_POVHA (fragment): Protein inferred from homology: Swiss-Prot protein existence level 3. Isoform large T antigen is a key early protein essential for both driving viral replication and inducing cellular transformation. Plays a role in viral genome replication by driving entry of quiescent cells into the cell cycle and by autoregulating the synthesis of viral early mRNA. Displays highly oncogenic activities by corrupting the host cellular checkpoint mechanisms that guard cell division and the transcription, replication, and repair of DNA. Participates in the modulation of cellular gene expression preceeding viral
   5913..5996    +  CDS            large T antigen (fragment): large T antigen from SV40 (simian virus 40)
   6019..6153    +  polyA_signal   SV40 poly(A) signal: SV40 polyadenylation signal
   6165..6217    -  misc_feature   bom (fragment): basis of mobility region from pBR322
   6348..6441    +  ncRNA          Retro dr1: Accession: RF00214 - Retrovirus direct repeat 1 (dr1)
   6477..6739    +  promoter       RSV promoter: Rous sarcoma virus enhancer/promoter
   6753..7067    +  CDS            tnpA (fragment): TN5P_ECOLX - Also known as tnp. Experimental evidence at protein level: Swiss-Prot protein existence level 1. Mediates transposition of transposon Tn5 by a 'cut and paste' mechanism. First, the monomeric transposase binds the 19 bp inverted DNA repeats flanking the transposon. Then, dimerization of the DNA- bound transposase creates a synaptic DNA complex. After nicking of the first DNA strand, excision of the transposon proceeds through a series of intermediates. The transposase then mediates the insertion of the transposon at a new site by strand transfer. The activity of the wild- type tran
   7099..7890    +  CDS            neo: KKA2_KLEPN - Also known as kan, nptII. Experimental evidence at protein level: Swiss-Prot protein existence level 1. Resistance to kanamycin, neomycin, paromomycin, ribostamycin, butirosin and gentamicin B. From Klebsiella pneumoniae.
   7914..8261    +  CDS            ble (fragment): BLE_KLEPN - Experimental evidence at protein level: Swiss-Prot protein existence level 1. Binding protein with a strong affinity to the bleomycin family of antibiotics. Binds to CL990; an antimitotic-antibiotic compound. From Klebsiella pneumoniae.
   8314..8379    +  intron         small t intron: SV40 (simian virus 40) small t antigen intron
   8509..8529    +  CDS            SV40 NLS: nuclear localization signal of SV40 (simian virus 40) large T antigen
   8848..8931    +  CDS            large T antigen (fragment): large T antigen from SV40 (simian virus 40)
   8954..9088    +  polyA_signal   SV40 poly(A) signal: SV40 polyadenylation signal
   9090..9458    -  CDS            VP2_POVMA (fragment): Experimental evidence at protein level: Swiss-Prot protein existence level 1. [Isoform VP3]: structural protein that resides within the core of the capsid surrounded by 72 VP1 pentamers. Following virus endocytosis and trafficking to the endoplasmic reticulum, VP2 and VP3 form oligomers and integrate into the endoplasmic reticulum membrane. Heterooligomer VP2-VP3 may create a viroporin for transporting the viral genome across the endoplasmic reticulum membrane to the cytoplasm. Nuclear entry of the viral DNA involves the selective exposure and importin recognition of VP2 or Vp3 nuclear localiz
   9826..9924    -  CDS            VP1_POVMP (fragment): Experimental evidence at protein level: Swiss-Prot protein existence level 1. Forms an icosahedral capsid with a T=7 symmetry and a 40 nm diameter. The capsid is composed of 72 pentamers linked to each other by disulfide bonds and associated with VP2 or VP3 proteins. Interacts with terminal alpha(2,3)-linked sialic acids on the cell surface to provide virion attachment to target cell. This attachment induces virion internalization predominantly through caveolin-mediated endocytosis. Once attached, the virion is internalized by caveolin- mediated endocytosis and traffics to the endoplasmic reti
   9935..10070   +  rep_origin     SV40 ori: SV40 origin of replication
