[The description below was written by a language model from this plasmid's Addgene catalogue record and pLannotate feature annotations shown in this document.]
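Description:
integrin alpha9 / alpha5 pcDNA1 neo is a mammalian expression plasmid built on the Invitrogen pcDNAI neo backbone (about 7 kb) carrying a roughly 3.2 kb human integrin alpha 9 (ITGA9) chimera in which the native cytoplasmic domain has been replaced by that of integrin alpha 5. The insert sits between HindIII and NotI sites, both retained. In the 10,094 nt depositor sequence it is annotated as an ITGA9 fragment, consistent with the alpha 9 extracellular and transmembrane portions; the short alpha 5 tail is not separately annotated. Expression is driven by the CMV immediate-early enhancer and promoter. Flanking T7 and SP6 promoters serve as sequencing primer sites and could support in vitro transcription. Downstream, an SV40 small t intron and SV40 polyadenylation signal provide splicing and 3' end processing.

Rather than a conventional resistance gene, the plasmid carries supF, an amber-suppressor tyrosine tRNA. It is maintained in a host carrying the P3 episome, where suppression of amber mutations in the episomal resistance genes confers ampicillin and tetracycline resistance. Replication in bacteria relies on a ColE1/pUC-type origin, and an f1 origin allows single-stranded DNA production. For mammalian selection, an RSV promoter drives a Tn5-derived neo cassette (with adjacent transposase and ble fragments), again followed by an SV40 intron and poly(A) signal, allowing G418 selection of stable transfectants. An SV40 origin and polyomavirus-derived fragments are also annotated, which may support episomal replication in cells expressing the corresponding T antigen.

The associated publication concerns how the alpha 9 cytoplasmic domain influences cell spreading and migration and its dependence on paxillin. This tail-swap chimera is therefore suited to testing which of these effects are specific to the alpha 9 cytoplasmic domain.
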