Addgene plasmid #13588: integrin alpha9 / alpha5 pcDNA1 neo
Depositing lab: Dean Sheppard. Publication: The cytoplasmic domain of the integrin alpha9 subunit requires the adaptor protein paxillin to inhibit cell spreading but promotes cell migration in a paxillin-independent manner. Young BA, Taooka Y, Liu S, Askins KJ, Yokosaki Y, Thomas SM, Sheppard D. Mol Biol Cell. 2001 Oct . 12(10):3214-25. 10.1091/mbc.12.10.3214 PubMed 11598204.
Backbone
  Vector backbone: pcDNAI neo
  Backbone manufacturer: Invitrogen
  Backbone size w/o insert (bp): 7000
  Vector type: Mammalian Expression
  Selectable markers: Neomycin (select with G418)
Growth in bacteria
  Bacterial resistance: Ampicillin and Tetracycline, 100 & 10 μg/mL
  Growth temperature: 37°C
  Growth strain: Top10/P3
  Growth instructions: Plasmid contains SupF. Grow in TOP10/P3 cells.
  Copy number: Unknown
Gene/Insert
  Gene/Insert name: integrin alpha 9 / alpha 5 (alt name: ITGA9)
  Species: H. sapiens (human)
  Insert size (bp): 3200
  Mutation: Integrin alpha 9 chimera containing the cytoplasmic domain of integrin alpha 5
  GenBank ID: NM_002207
  Entrez Gene: ITGA9 (a.k.a. ALPHA-RLC, ITGA4L, RLC)
  Cloning method: Restriction Enzyme; 5′ cloning site HindIII (not destroyed); 3′ cloning site NotI (not destroyed)
  Sequencing primers: 5′ T7; 3′ SP6
Terms and licenses: Academic/Nonprofit Terms; Industry Terms: Not Available to Industry
Depositor comments: See article for cloning details.
How to cite: integrin alpha9 / alpha5 pcDNA1 neo was a gift from Dean Sheppard (Addgene plasmid # 13588 ; http://n2t.net/addgene:13588 ; RRID:Addgene_13588)
