>Addgene plasmid #13588 | integrin alpha9 / alpha5 pcDNA1 neo | addgene partial sequence | sequence record 84884 | CMV-F 5'-CGCAAATGGGCGGTAGGCGTG-3'
CTCTCTGGCTAACTAGAGAACCCACTGCTTACTGGCTTATCGAAATTAATACGACTCACTATAGGGAGAC
CCAAGCTTAGAGCGGGCGCTATGGGGAGCCGGACGCCAGAGTCCCCTCTCCATGCCGTGCAGCTGCGCTG
GGGCCCCCGGCGCCGACCCCCGCTACTGCCGCTGCTATTGCTGCTCGTGCCGCCGCCACCGCGGGTCGGG
GGCTACAACCTGGATCCGCAGCGCCCCGTGCACTTCCAGGGCCCCGCTGACTCGTTCTTCGGCTACGCAG
TTCTGGAGCATTTCCACGACAACACGCGCTGGGTCCTTGTGGGCGCACCAAAGGCAGATTCCAAATACAG
CCCTTCAGTGAAGTCTCCTGGGGCTGTGTTTAAGTGCCGTGTTCACACCAACCCTGACCGGAGATGCACC
GAACTGGACATGGCTCGAGGGAAGAATCGGGGCACGTCCTGCGGAAAGACCTGCCGGGAAGACCGCGATG
ATGAGTGGATGGGGGTGAGCCTGGCCCGACAGCCCAAGGCTGATGGCCGTGTGTTGGCCTGTGCTCATCG
CTGGAAGAACATCTACTATGAAGCCGACCACATCCTACCCCATGGCTTCTGCTACATCATCCCCTCCAAC
CTCCAGGCCAAAGGCAGGACGCTGATCCCTTGCTATGAAGAGTATAAGAAGAAGTACGGAGAGGAACACG
GCTCCTGCCAGGCTGGGATAGCGGGCTTCTTCACCGAGGAGCTGGTGGTGATGGGTGCTCCAGGGTCATT
TTATTGGGCTGGAA
