>Addgene plasmid #13588 | integrin alpha9 / alpha5 pcDNA1 neo | addgene partial sequence | sequence record 84885 | Sp6 5'-ATTTAGGTGACACTATAG-3'
AGCGGCCGCTCTAGAGTGGGGGGACTGGTTCTTCAGGAATGGGAGTCTGAAATTGGGAGGACTCAGGCAT
CAGAGGTGGCTGGAGGCTTGAGCTGAGCTTTTTCCATGGCGGTGCCATATGGGAGGGAGCGTTTGAAGAA
TCCAAGTTTCCAGACTAGTACGGCCAGCAGCAGGAAGATGAGGATTCCCACCAACAAACTGATGGCGATG
ATCCACCCCACGACGTAGCCACGGGGCTCCAGATTGTGCAGGGCCTCGAAGACCACCGTCACCTCTTCTG
GGTTCCCATGAGCTATTTCCACCACCCTTAGGGCAGGATCCACCTTCACCTTGGCGCGGGACATGAACTG
GATGACAGACGAACTGTCCTTTTTCAGTATTTCTGTGTTCAGCAGCATGTAAATGTCTATAGTACGACTT
TCTTCTTTAGCAAGAGCACTAAAGTTACAGTGTGCTGTTAGGCAAGAAATTCCTGGTTTTTCACAGTCCA
AGACTTTTCTTCCAGACTTTGTGAAAAAAGCAAATATTGTGTGGAAGATATTTTCTTGTTCTTGAGGGAT
GATGCAGGGAGTTGGGTTTTTCTGGAAAGAGCAGTTTCCCTTCTCTTGGCCCACCACCATTTCCTGGACA
TGAAACATCTCTGCACCACCAGATGAGAGTCGATTAGGGAAAGAGATGCTGACAGATGACCCTGGAAGGG
TGCTTGGGCCAGTGTTGTAGACCTGAAGGGTGATATTGATGGGCTGAAAGTGACACTCCAGGTCATCCAG
CTGAATGAAGTTGGCTGCGTCCACGGACTCGCCATATACAAAGGAGGTTGGAGACATGATTCCGGTGATG
GACGTGTCCACCTCGTGCATCAGTGGCACCATCAGCAC
